>Addgene plasmid #46523 | pGEX Tem6-SH2 | depositor full sequence | sequence record 65766 | Full Sequence
ACGTTATCGACTGCACGGTGCACCAATGCTTCTGGCGTCAGGCAGCCATCGGAAGCTGTGGTATGGCTGT
GCAGGTCGTAAATCACTGCATAATTCGTGTCGCTCAAGGCGCACTCCCGTTCTGGATAATGTTTTTTGCG
CCGACATCATAACGGTTCTGGCAAATATTCTGAAATGAGCTGTTGACAATTAATCATCGGCTCGTATAAT
GTGTGGAATTGTGAGCGGATAACAATTTCACACAGGAAACAGTATTCATGTCCCCTATACTAGGTTATTG
GAAAATTAAGGGCCTTGTGCAACCCACTCGACTTCTTTTGGAATATCTTGAAGAAAAATATGAAGAGCAT
TTGTATGAGCGCGATGAAGGTGATAAATGGCGAAACAAAAAGTTTGAATTGGGTTTGGAGTTTCCCAATC
TTCCTTATTATATTGATGGTGATGTTAAATTAACACAGTCTATGGCCATCATACGTTATATAGCTGACAA
GCACAACATGTTGGGTGGTTGTCCAAAAGAGCGTGCAGAGATTTCAATGCTTGAAGGAGCGGTTTTGGAT
ATTAGATACGGTGTTTCGAGAATTGCATATAGTAAAGACTTTGAAACTCTCAAAGTTGATTTTCTTAGCA
AGCTACCTGAAATGCTGAAAATGTTCGAAGATCGTTTATGTCATAAAACATATTTAAATGGTGATCATGT
AACCCATCCTGACTTCATGTTGTATGACGCTCTTGATGTTGTTTTATACATGGACCCAATGTGCCTGGAT
GCGTTCCCAAAATTAGTTTGTTTTAAAAAACGTATTGAAGCTATCCCACAAATTGATAAGTACTTGAAAT
CCAGCAAGTATATAGCATGGCCTTTGCAGGGCTGGCAAGCCACGTTTGGTGGTGGCGACCATCCTCCAAA
ATCGGATCTGGAAGTTCTGTTCCAGGGGCCCCTGGGATCCAAGTTCTGGTACAAGGCGGATATTTCAAGA
GAACAAGCCATCGCCATGTTGAAGGACAAGGAGCCGGGCTCATTCATTGTTCGAGACAGCCATTCCTTCC
GAGGGGCCTATGGCCTGGCCATGAAGGTGGCCACGCCCCCACCTTCAGTCCTGCAGCTGAACAAGAAAGC
TGGAGATTTGGCCAATGAACTCGTCCGGCACTTTTTGATCGAGTGTACCCCGAAGGGAGTGCGGTTGAAA
GGGTGCTCGAATGAACCATATTTCGGGAGCCTGACGGCCTTGGTGTGCCAGCATTCCATCACGCCCTTGG
CCTTGCCGTGCAAGCTGCTTATCCCAGAGAGAGATCCATTGGAGGAAATAGCAGAAGGAATTCTATGAGC
GGCCGCATCGTGACTGACTGACGATCTGCCTCGCGCGTTTCGGTGATGACGGTGAAAACCTCTGACACAT
GCAGCTCCCGGAGACGGTCACAGCTTGTCTGTAAGCGGATGCCGGGAGCAGACAAGCCCGTCAGGGCGCG
TCAGCGGGTGTTGGCGGGTGTCGGGGCGCAGCCATGACCCAGTCACGTAGCGATAGCGGAGTGTATAATT
CTTGAAGACGAAAGGGCCTCGTGATACGCCTATTTTTATAGGTTAATGTCATGATAATAATGGTTTCTTA
GACGTCAGGTGGCACTTTTCGGGGAAATGTGCGCGGAACCCCTATTTGTTTATTTTTCTAAATACATTCA
AATATGTATCCGCTCATGAGACAATAACCCTGATAAATGCTTCAATAATATTGAAAAAGGAAGAGTATGA
GTATTCAACATTTCCGTGTCGCCCTTATTCCCTTTTTTGCGGCATTTTGCCTTCCTGTTTTTGCTCACCC
AGAAACGCTGGTGAAAGTAAAAGATGCTGAAGATCAGTTGGGTGCACGAGTGGGTTACATCGAACTGGAT
CTCAACAGCGGTAAGATCCTTGAGAGTTTTCGCCCCGAAGAACGTTTTCCAATGATGAGCACTTTTAAAG
TTCTGCTATGTGGCGCGGTATTATCCCGTGTTGACGCCGGGCAAGAGCAACTCGGTCGCCGCATACACTA
TTCTCAGAATGACTTGGTTGAGTACTCACCAGTCACAGAAAAGCATCTTACGGATGGCATGACAGTAAGA
GAATTATGCAGTGCTGCCATAACCATGAGTGATAACACTGCGGCCAACTTACTTCTGACAACGATCGGAG
GACCGAAGGAGCTAACCGCTTTTTTGCACAACATGGGGGATCATGTAACTCGCCTTGATCGTTGGGAACC
GGAGCTGAATGAAGCCATACCAAACGACGAGCGTGACACCACGATGCCTGCAGCAATGGCAACAACGTTG
CGCAAACTATTAACTGGCGAACTACTTACTCTAGCTTCCCGGCAACAATTAATAGACTGGATGGAGGCGG
ATAAAGTTGCAGGACCACTTCTGCGCTCGGCCCTTCCGGCTGGCTGGTTTATTGCTGATAAATCTGGAGC
CGGTGAGCGTGGGTCTCGCGGTATCATTGCAGCACTGGGGCCAGATGGTAAGCCCTCCCGTATCGTAGTT
ATCTACACGACGGGGAGTCAGGCAACTATGGATGAACGAAATAGACAGATCGCTGAGATAGGTGCCTCAC
TGATTAAGCATTGGTAACTGTCAGACCAAGTTTACTCATATATACTTTAGATTGATTTAAAACTTCATTT
TTAATTTAAAAGGATCTAGGTGAAGATCCTTTTTGATAATCTCATGACCAAAATCCCTTAACGTGAGTTT
TCGTTCCACTGAGCGTCAGACCCCGTAGAAAAGATCAAAGGATCTTCTTGAGATCCTTTTTTTCTGCGCG
TAATCTGCTGCTTGCAAACAAAAAAACCACCGCTACCAGCGGTGGTTTGTTTGCCGGATCAAGAGCTACC
AACTCTTTTTCCGAAGGTAACTGGCTTCAGCAGAGCGCAGATACCAAATACTGTCCTTCTAGTGTAGCCG
TAGTTAGGCCACCACTTCAAGAACTCTGTAGCACCGCCTACATACCTCGCTCTGCTAATCCTGTTACCAG
TGGCTGCTGCCAGTGGCGATAAGTCGTGTCTTACCGGGTTGGACTCAAGACGATAGTTACCGGATAAGGC
GCAGCGGTCGGGCTGAACGGGGGGTTCGTGCACACAGCCCAGCTTGGAGCGAACGACCTACACCGAACTG
AGATACCTACAGCGTGAGCTATGAGAAAGCGCCACGCTTCCCGAAGGGAGAAAGGCGGACAGGTATCCGG
TAAGCGGCAGGGTCGGAACAGGAGAGCGCACGAGGGAGCTTCCAGGGGGAAACGCCTGGTATCTTTATAG
TCCTGTCGGGTTTCGCCACCTCTGACTTGAGCGTCGATTTTTGTGATGCTCGTCAGGGGGGCGGAGCCTA
TGGAAAAACGCCAGCAACGCGGCCTTTTTACGGTTCCTGGCCTTTTGCTGGCCTTTTGCTCACATGTTCT
TTCCTGCGTTATCCCCTGATTCTGTGGATAACCGTATTACCGCCTTTGAGTGAGCTGATACCGCTCGCCG
CAGCCGAACGACCGAGCGCAGCGAGTCAGTGAGCGAGGAAGCGGAAGAGCGCCTGATGCGGTATTTTCTC
CTTACGCATCTGTGCGGTATTTCACACCGCATAAATTCCGACACCATCGAATGGTGCAAAACCTTTCGCG
GTATGGCATGATAGCGCCCGGAAGAGAGTCAATTCAGGGTGGTGAATGTGAAACCAGTAACGTTATACGA
TGTCGCAGAGTATGCCGGTGTCTCTTATCAGACCGTTTCCCGCGTGGTGAACCAGGCCAGCCACGTTTCT
GCGAAAACGCGGGAAAAAGTGGAAGCGGCGATGGCGGAGCTGAATTACATTCCCAACCGCGTGGCACAAC
AACTGGCGGGCAAACAGTCGTTGCTGATTGGCGTTGCCACCTCCAGTCTGGCCCTGCACGCGCCGTCGCA
AATTGTCGCGGCGATTAAATCTCGCGCCGATCAACTGGGTGCCAGCGTGGTGGTGTCGATGGTAGAACGA
AGCGGCGTCGAAGCCTGTAAAGCGGCGGTGCACAATCTTCTCGCGCAACGCGTCAGTGGGCTGATCATTA
ACTATCCGCTGGATGACCAGGATGCCATTGCTGTGGAAGCTGCCTGCACTAATGTTCCGGCGTTATTTCT
TGATGTCTCTGACCAGACACCCATCAACAGTATTATTTTCTCCCATGAAGACGGTACGCGACTGGGCGTG
GAGCATCTGGTCGCATTGGGTCACCAGCAAATCGCGCTGTTAGCGGGCCCATTAAGTTCTGTCTCGGCGC
GTCTGCGTCTGGCTGGCTGGCATAAATATCTCACTCGCAATCAAATTCAGCCGATAGCGGAACGGGAAGG
CGACTGGAGTGCCATGTCCGGTTTTCAACAAACCATGCAAATGCTGAATGAGGGCATCGTTCCCACTGCG
ATGCTGGTTGCCAACGATCAGATGGCGCTGGGCGCAATGCGCGCCATTACCGAGTCCGGGCTGCGCGTTG
GTGCGGATATCTCGGTAGTGGGATACGACGATACCGAAGACAGCTCATGTTATATCCCGCCGTCAACCAC
CATCAAACAGGATTTTCGCCTGCTGGGGCAAACCAGCGTGGACCGCTTGCTGCAACTCTCTCAGGGCCAG
GCGGTGAAGGGCAATCAGCTGTTGCCCGTCTCACTGGTGAAAAGAAAAACCACCCTGGCGCCCAATACGC
AAACCGCCTCTCCCCGCGCGTTGGCCGATTCATTAATGCAGCTGGCACGACAGGTTTCCCGACTGGAAAG
CGGGCAGTGAGCGCAACGCAATTAATGTGAGTTAGCTCACTCATTAGGCACCCCAGGCTTTACACTTTAT
GCTTCCGGCTCGTATGTTGTGTGGAATTGTGAGCGGATAACAATTTCACACAGGAAACAGCTATGACCAT
GATTACGGATTCACTGGCCGTCGTTTTACAACGTCGTGACTGGGAAAACCCTGGCGTTACCCAACTTAAT
CGCCTTGCAGCACATCCCCCTTTCGCCAGCTGGCGTAATAGCGAAGAGGCCCGCACCGATCGCCCTTCCC
AACAGTTGCGCAGCCTGAATGGCGAATGGCGCTTTGCCTGGTTTCCGGCACCAGAAGCGGTGCCGGAAAG
CTGGCTGGAGTGCGATCTTCCTGAGGCCGATACTGTCGTCGTCCCCTCAAACTGGCAGATGCACGGTTAC
GATGCGCCCATCTACACCAACGTAACCTATCCCATTACGGTCAATCCGCCGTTTGTTCCCACGGAGAATC
CGACGGGTTGTTACTCGCTCACATTTAATGTTGATGAAAGCTGGCTACAGGAAGGCCAGACGCGAATTAT
TTTTGATGGCGTTGGAATT
Features (pLannotate 1.2.2; 17 found; start..end, strand, type, name):
      6..107     -  CDS            yciV (fragment): RNAAM_ECOLI - Also known as trpH From Escherichia coli (strain K12).
    183..211     +  promoter       tac promoter: strong E. coli promoter; hybrid between the trp and lac UV5 promoters
    219..235     +  protein_bind   lac operator: The lac repressor binds to the lac operator to inhibit transcription in E. coli. This inhibition can be relieved by adding lactose or isopropyl-β-D-thiogalactopyranoside (IPTG). lac repressor encoded by lacI
    258..911     +  CDS            GST26_SCHJA: Experimental evidence at protein level: Swiss-Prot protein existence level 1. GST isoenzymes appear to play a central role in the parasite detoxification system. Other functions are also suspected including a role in increasing the solubility of haematin in the parasite gut. From Schistosoma japonicum (Blood fluke).
    948..1295    +  CDS            TNS4 (fragment): TENS4_HUMAN - Also known as CTEN. Experimental evidence at protein level: Swiss-Prot protein existence level 1. May be involved in cell migration, cartilage development and in linking signal transduction pathways to the cytoskeleton (By similarity). May promote apoptosis, via its cleavage by caspase-3. From Homo sapiens (Human).
   1356..1395    +  CDS            rop (fragment): Rop protein, which maintains plasmids at low copy number; rop
   1497..1537    +  misc_feature   bom (fragment): basis of mobility region from pBR322
   1642..1746    +  promoter       AmpR promoter: bla
   1747..2607    +  CDS            AmpR: β-lactamase; bla; confers resistance to ampicillin, carbenicillin, and related antibiotics
   2778..3366    +  rep_origin     ori: high-copy-number ColE1/pMB1/pBR322/pUC origin of replication
   3552..3603    -  misc_feature   bom (fragment): basis of mobility region from pBR322
   3610..3687    +  promoter       lacIq promoter: lacI (mutant); In the lacIq allele, a single base change in the promoter boosts expression of the lacI gene about 10-fold.
   3688..4770    +  CDS            lacI: lac repressor; lacI; The lac repressor binds to the lac operator to inhibit transcription in E. coli. This inhibition can be relieved by adding lactose or isopropyl-β-D-thiogalactopyranoside (IPTG).
   4783..4804    +  protein_bind   CAP binding site: CAP binding activates transcription in the presence of cAMP. E. coli catabolite activator protein
   4819..4849    +  promoter       lac promoter: promoter for the E. coli lac operon
   4857..4873    +  protein_bind   lac operator: The lac repressor binds to the lac operator to inhibit transcription in E. coli. This inhibition can be relieved by adding lactose or isopropyl-β-D-thiogalactopyranoside (IPTG). lac repressor encoded by lacI
   4893..5066    +  CDS            lacZα: LacZα fragment of β-galactosidase; lacZ fragment
