[The description below was written by a language model from this plasmid's Addgene catalogue record and pLannotate feature annotations shown in this document.]
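Description:
pGEX Tem6-SH2 is a bacterial expression plasmid built on the pGEX6P1 backbone for producing the SH2 domain of human tensin-3 (TNS3, also called TEM6 or TENS1) as a glutathione S-transferase fusion in E. coli. The insert, about 380 bp covering amino acids 1171-1291, was cloned between BamHI and EcoRI sites, both of which remain intact. It lies downstream of the Schistosoma japonicum GST coding sequence and, according to the catalogue entry, a PreScission protease recognition site, which would allow the GST moiety to be cleaved off after affinity purification. The depositor gives the fusion protein a mass of roughly 38.7 kDa.

Transcription is driven by the tac promoter, a strong trp/lac hybrid, followed by a lac operator. The plasmid also carries lacI under the lacIq promoter, so expression is repressed until it is induced with IPTG, independently of the host genotype. Propagation relies on a ColE1/pBR322-type origin and selection on the β-lactamase gene conferring ampicillin resistance. The catalogue lists the plasmid as low copy. The table also shows backbone remnants, including bom and rop fragments and a lac promoter/lacZα segment.

The automated annotation labels the insert region as a fragment of TNS4 (CTEN) rather than TNS3. This may reflect similarity between the SH2 domains of the tensin family, but the record does not resolve the discrepancy, and the catalogue identifies the insert as TNS3. The associated publication describes high-throughput phosphotyrosine profiling with SH2 domains, which suggests the purified GST-SH2 protein is intended as a probe for tyrosine-phosphorylated proteins.
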