Addgene plasmid #46523: pGEX Tem6-SH2
Depositing lab: Bruce Mayer. Depositing organization: University of Connecticut Health Center. Publication: High-throughput phosphotyrosine profiling using SH2 domains. Machida K, Thompson CM, Dierck K, Jablonowski K, Karkkainen S, Liu B, Zhang H, Nash PD, Newman DK, Nollau P, Pawson T, Renkema GH, Saksela K, Schiller MR, Shin DG, Mayer BJ. Mol Cell. 2007 Jun 22;26(6):899-915. 10.1016/j.molcel.2007.05.031 PubMed 17588523.
Backbone
  Vector backbone: pGEX6P1
  Backbone manufacturer: GE Healthcare Biosciences
  Backbone size w/o insert (bp): 4900
  Vector type: Bacterial Expression
Growth in bacteria
  Bacterial resistance: Ampicillin, 100 μg/mL
  Growth temperature: 37°C
  Growth strain: DH5alpha
  Copy number: Low Copy
Gene/Insert
  Gene/Insert name: Tem6 (alt names: TNS3; TEM6; TENS1; FLJ13732; FLJ35545; MGC88434; H_NH049I23.2; DKFZp686M1045; DKFZp686K12123; TNS3)
  Species: H. sapiens (human)
  Insert size (bp): 380
  Mutation: contains amino acids 1171-1291
  Entrez Gene: TNS3 (a.k.a. TEM6, TENS1)
  Promoter: Tac
  Tag / fusion protein: GST (N terminal on backbone); PreScission (N terminal on backbone)
  Cloning method: Restriction Enzyme; 5′ cloning site BamHI (not destroyed); 3′ cloning site EcoRI (not destroyed)
  Sequencing primers: 5′ pGEX-5; 3′ pGEX-3
Terms and licenses: Academic/Nonprofit Terms; Industry Terms: Not Available to Industry
Depositor comments: The molecular weight of the GST fusion protein is approximately 38.7 kDa
How to cite: pGEX Tem6-SH2 was a gift from Bruce Mayer (Addgene plasmid # 46523 ; http://n2t.net/addgene:46523 ; RRID:Addgene_46523)
