>Addgene plasmid #46523 | pGEX Tem6-SH2 | depositor partial sequence | sequence record 65767 | Insert sequence
GGATCCAAGTTCTGGTACAAGGCGGATATTTCAAGAGAACAAGCCATCGCCATGTTGAAGGACAAGGAGC
CGGGCTCATTCATTGTTCGAGACAGCCATTCCTTCCGAGGGGCCTATGGCCTGGCCATGAAGGTGGCCAC
GCCCCCACCTTCAGTCCTGCAGCTGAACAAGAAAGCTGGAGATTTGGCCAATGAACTCGTCCGGCACTTT
TTGATCGAGTGTACCCCGAAGGGAGTGCGGTTGAAAGGGTGCTCGAATGAACCATATTTCGGGAGCCTGA
CGGCCTTGGTGTGCCAGCATTCCATCACGCCCTTGGCCTTGCCGTGCAAGCTGCTTATCCCAGAGAGAGA
TCCATTGGAGGAAATAGCAGAAGGAATTC
