>Addgene plasmid #46523 | pGEX Tem6-SH2 | addgene partial sequence | sequence record 66800 | pGEX5
GTTCTGTTCCAGGGGCCCCTGGGATCCAAGTTCTGGTACAAGGCGGATATTTCAAGAGAACAAGCCATCG
CCATGTTGAAGGACAAGGAGCCGGGCTCATTCATTGTTCGAGACAGCCATTCCTTCCGAGGGGCCTATGG
CCTGGCCATGAAGGTGGCCACGCCCCCACCTTCAGTCCTGCAGCTGAACAAGAAAGCTGGAGATTTGGCC
AATGAACTCGTCCGGCACTTTTTGATCGAGTGTACCCCGAAGGGAGTGCGGTTGAAAGGGTGCTCGAATG
AACCATATTTCGGGAGCCTGACGGCCTTGGTGTGCCAGCATTCCATCACGCCCTTGGCCTTGCCGTGCAA
GCTGCTTATCCCAGAGAGAGATCCATTGGAGGAAATAGCAGAAGGAATTCTATGAGCGGCCGCATCGTGA
CTGACTGACGATCTGCCTCGCGCGTTTCGGTGATGACGGTGAAAACCTCTGACACATGCAGCTCCCGGAG
ACGGTCACAGCTTGTCTGTAAGCGGATGCCGGGAGCAGACAAGCCCGTCAGGGCGCGTCAGCGGGTGTTG
GCGGGTGTCGGGGCGCAGCCATGACCCAGTCACGTAGCGATAGCGGAGTGTATAATTCTTGAAGACGAAA
GGGCCTCGTGATACGCCTATTTTTATAGGTTAATGTCATGATAATAATGGTTTCTTAGACGTCAGGTGGC
ACTTTTCGGGGAAATGTGCGCGGAACCCCTATTTGTTTATTTTTCTAAATACATTCAAATATGTATCCGC
TCATGAGACAATAACCCTGATAAATGCTTCAATAATATTGAAAAAGGAAGAGTATGAGTATTCAACATTT
CCGTGTCGCCCTTATTCCCTTTTT
